Addgene plasmid #71599: pJK509
Purpose: Produces Acetobacter aceti 1023 N5-carboxyaminoimidazole ribonucleotide mutase, Trp34>Phe/His59>Asn mutant (AaPurE1fww-H59N)
Depositing lab: T. J. Kappock. Depositing organization: Purdue University.
Backbone
  Vector backbone: pET23a
  Backbone size w/o insert (bp): 3666
  Total vector size (bp): 4176
  Vector type: Bacterial Expression
Growth in bacteria
  Bacterial resistance: Ampicillin, 100 μg/mL
  Growth temperature: 37°C
  Growth strain: DH5alpha
  Copy number: High Copy
Gene/Insert
  Gene/Insert name: N5-carboxyaminoimidazole ribonucleotide mutase (alt names: purE; AZ09_02690)
  Species: Acetobacter aceti 1023
  Mutation: changes tryptophan-34 to phenylalanine, histidine-59 to asparagine, additional N-terminal methionine
  GenBank ID: AAZ04483.1 KDE21029.1
  Promoter: T7
  Cloning method: Restriction Enzyme; 5′ cloning site NdeI (not destroyed); 3′ cloning site EcoRI (not destroyed)
  Sequencing primers: 5′ T7 promoter; 3′ T7 terminator
Terms and licenses: Academic/Nonprofit Terms; Industry Terms: Not Available to Industry
Depositor comments: The protein produced has no detectable catalytic activity.
How to cite: pJK509 was a gift from T. J. Kappock (Addgene plasmid # 71599 ; http://n2t.net/addgene:71599 ; RRID:Addgene_71599)
