[The description below was written by a language model from this plasmid's Addgene catalogue record and pLannotate feature annotations shown in this document.]
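Description:
pJK509 is a bacterial expression plasmid built on the pET23a backbone (4,176 bp in total) that produces a double-mutant form of N5-carboxyaminoimidazole ribonucleotide mutase (PurE) from Acetobacter aceti 1023. It is maintained in E. coli through a ColE1/pMB1-type origin and selected with ampicillin via the bla gene and its own promoter. An f1 phage origin is also present, along with pBR322-derived bom and rop annotations. The catalogue lists the plasmid as high copy, although the annotation tool describes rop as a copy-number-lowering element.

The purE coding sequence was inserted between the NdeI and EcoRI sites, both retained, downstream of the T7 promoter and the phage T7 gene 10 ribosome binding site, with the T7 terminator at the 3′ end. Expression therefore depends on a host that supplies T7 RNA polymerase. The encoded protein, designated AaPurE1fww-H59N, carries Trp34 to Phe and His59 to Asn substitutions plus an additional N-terminal methionine. The automated annotation labels the insert as a fragment of E. coli PurE, which reflects homology matching rather than the source species given in the catalogue. PurE converts N5-CAIR to CAIR in purine biosynthesis.

A short His-tag fragment and a T7 gene 10-derived fragment are annotated downstream of the insert as vector sequence. The record does not say whether either is fused to the expressed protein. The depositor notes that the protein has no detectable catalytic activity, which suggests use as an inactive variant for structural or mechanistic studies, though the record does not state a specific application.
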