Features (pLannotate 1.2.2; 13 found; start..end, strand, type, name):
     12..467     +  rep_origin     f1 ori (sequence partly withheld): f1 bacteriophage origin of replication; arrow indicates direction of (+) strand synthesis
    494..598     +  promoter       AmpR promoter: bla
    599..1459    +  CDS            AmpR: β-lactamase; bla; confers resistance to ampicillin, carbenicillin, and related antibiotics
   1630..2218    +  rep_origin     ori: high-copy-number ColE1/pMB1/pBR322/pUC origin of replication
   2404..2546    -  misc_feature   bom: basis of mobility region from pBR322
   2648..2839    -  CDS            rop: Rop protein, which maintains plasmids at low copy number; rop
   2856..3236    +  CDS            YPB1_ECOLX: Protein predicted: Swiss-Prot protein existence level 4. From Escherichia coli.
   3348..3366    +  promoter       T7 promoter: promoter for bacteriophage T7 RNA polymerase
   3398..3420    +  RBS            RBS: efficient ribosome binding site from bacteriophage T7 gene 10 (Olins and Rangwala, 1989)
   3500..3961    +  CDS            purE (fragment): PURE_ECOLI - Experimental evidence at protein level: Swiss-Prot protein existence level 1. Catalyzes the conversion of N5-carboxyaminoimidazole ribonucleotide (N5-CAIR) to 4-carboxy-5-aminoimidazole ribonucleotide (CAIR). From Escherichia coli (strain K12).
   4020..4037    +  CDS            9xHis (fragment): 9xHis affinity tag
   4047..4096    +  CDS            SET1 (fragment): solubility-enhancement tag derived from T7 phage gene 10B
   4104..4151    +  terminator     T7 terminator: transcription terminator for bacteriophage T7 RNA polymerase
>Addgene plasmid #71599 | pJK509 | depositor full sequence | sequence record 131673 | pJK509 sequence 4176 bps
TGGCGAATGGG
[124 nt withheld, positions 12-135]
C
[91 nt withheld, positions 137-227]
A
[49 nt withheld, positions 229-277]
CCTTTGACGTTGGAGTCCACGTTCTTT
[37 nt withheld, positions 305-341]
ACCCTATCTCGGTCTATTCTTTTGATTTATAAGGGATTTTGCCGATTTCGGCCTATTGGTTAAAAAATGA
GCTGATTTAACAAAAATTTAACGCGAATTTTAACAAAATATTAACGTTTACAATTTCAGGTGGCACTTTT
CGGGGAAATGTGCGCGGAACCCCTATTTGTTTATTTTTCTAAATACATTCAAATATGTATCCGCTCATGA
GACAATAACCCTGATAAATGCTTCAATAATATTGAAAAAGGAAGAGTATGAGTATTCAACATTTCCGTGT
CGCCCTTATTCCCTTTTTTGCGGCATTTTGCCTTCCTGTTTTTGCTCACCCAGAAACGCTGGTGAAAGTA
AAAGATGCTGAAGATCAGTTGGGTGCACGAGTGGGTTACATCGAACTGGATCTCAACAGCGGTAAGATCC
TTGAGAGTTTTCGCCCCGAAGAACGTTTTCCAATGATGAGCACTTTTAAAGTTCTGCTATGTGGCGCGGT
ATTATCCCGTATTGACGCCGGGCAAGAGCAACTCGGTCGCCGCATACACTATTCTCAGAATGACTTGGTT
GAGTACTCACCAGTCACAGAAAAGCATCTTACGGATGGCATGACAGTAAGAGAATTATGCAGTGCTGCCA
TAACCATGAGTGATAACACTGCGGCCAACTTACTTCTGACAACGATCGGAGGACCGAAGGAGCTAACCGC
TTTTTTGCACAACATGGGGGATCATGTAACTCGCCTTGATCGTTGGGAACCGGAGCTGAATGAAGCCATA
CCAAACGACGAGCGTGACACCACGATGCCTGCAGCAATGGCAACAACGTTGCGCAAACTATTAACTGGCG
AACTACTTACTCTAGCTTCCCGGCAACAATTAATAGACTGGATGGAGGCGGATAAAGTTGCAGGACCACT
TCTGCGCTCGGCCCTTCCGGCTGGCTGGTTTATTGCTGATAAATCTGGAGCCGGTGAGCGTGGGTCTCGC
GGTATCATTGCAGCACTGGGGCCAGATGGTAAGCCCTCCCGTATCGTAGTTATCTACACGACGGGGAGTC
AGGCAACTATGGATGAACGAAATAGACAGATCGCTGAGATAGGTGCCTCACTGATTAAGCATTGGTAACT
GTCAGACCAAGTTTACTCATATATACTTTAGATTGATTTAAAACTTCATTTTTAATTTAAAAGGATCTAG
GTGAAGATCCTTTTTGATAATCTCATGACCAAAATCCCTTAACGTGAGTTTTCGTTCCACTGAGCGTCAG
ACCCCGTAGAAAAGATCAAAGGATCTTCTTGAGATCCTTTTTTTCTGCGCGTAATCTGCTGCTTGCAAAC
AAAAAAACCACCGCTACCAGCGGTGGTTTGTTTGCCGGATCAAGAGCTACCAACTCTTTTTCCGAAGGTA
ACTGGCTTCAGCAGAGCGCAGATACCAAATACTGTCCTTCTAGTGTAGCCGTAGTTAGGCCACCACTTCA
AGAACTCTGTAGCACCGCCTACATACCTCGCTCTGCTAATCCTGTTACCAGTGGCTGCTGCCAGTGGCGA
TAAGTCGTGTCTTACCGGGTTGGACTCAAGACGATAGTTACCGGATAAGGCGCAGCGGTCGGGCTGAACG
GGGGGTTCGTGCACACAGCCCAGCTTGGAGCGAACGACCTACACCGAACTGAGATACCTACAGCGTGAGC
TATGAGAAAGCGCCACGCTTCCCGAAGGGAGAAAGGCGGACAGGTATCCGGTAAGCGGCAGGGTCGGAAC
AGGAGAGCGCACGAGGGAGCTTCCAGGGGGAAACGCCTGGTATCTTTATAGTCCTGTCGGGTTTCGCCAC
CTCTGACTTGAGCGTCGATTTTTGTGATGCTCGTCAGGGGGGCGGAGCCTATGGAAAAACGCCAGCAACG
CGGCCTTTTTACGGTTCCTGGCCTTTTGCTGGCCTTTTGCTCACATGTTCTTTCCTGCGTTATCCCCTGA
TTCTGTGGATAACCGTATTACCGCCTTTGAGTGAGCTGATACCGCTCGCCGCAGCCGAACGACCGAGCGC
AGCGAGTCAGTGAGCGAGGAAGCGGAAGAGCGCCTGATGCGGTATTTTCTCCTTACGCATCTGTGCGGTA
TTTCACACCGCATATATGGTGCACTCTCAGTACAATCTGCTCTGATGCCGCATAGTTAAGCCAGTATACA
CTCCGCTATCGCTACGTGACTGGGTCATGGCTGCGCCCCGACACCCGCCAACACCCGCTGACGCGCCCTG
ACGGGCTTGTCTGCTCCCGGCATCCGCTTACAGACAAGCTGTGACCGTCTCCGGGAGCTGCATGTGTCAG
AGGTTTTCACCGTCATCACCGAAACGCGCGAGGCAGCTGCGGTAAAGCTCATCAGCGTGGTCGTGAAGCG
ATTCACAGATGTCTGCCTGTTCATCCGCGTCCAGCTCGTTGAGTTTCTCCAGAAGCGTTAATGTCTGGCT
TCTGATAAAGCGGGCCATGTTAAGGGCGGTTTTTTCCTGTTTGGTCACTGATGCCTCCGTGTAAGGGGGA
TTTCTGTTCATGGGGGTAATGATACCGATGAAACGAGAGAGGATGCTCACGATACGGGTTACTGATGATG
AACATGCCCGGTTACTGGAACGTTGTGAGGGTAAACAACTGGCGGTATGGATGCGGCGGGACCAGAGAAA
AATCACTCAGGGTCAATGCCAGCGCTTCGTTAATACAGATGTAGGTGTTCCACAGGGTAGCCAGCAGCAT
CCTGCGATGCAGATCCGGAACATAATGGTGCAGGGCGCTGACTTCCGCGTTTCCAGACTTTACGAAACAC
GGAAACCGAAGACCATTCATGTTGTTGCTCAGGTCGCAGACGTTTTGCAGCAGCAGTCGCTTCACGTTCG
CTCGCGTATCGGTGATTCATTCTGCTAACCAGTAAGGCAACCCCGCCAGCCTAGCCGGGTCCTCAACGAC
AGGAGCACGATCATGCGCACCCGTGGCCAGGACCCAACGCTGCCCGAGATCTCGATCCCGCGAAATTAAT
ACGACTCACTATAGGGAGACCACAACGGTTTCCCTCTAGAAATAATTTTGTTTAACTTTAAGAAGGAGAT
ATACATATGATGAGCGAAACCGCCCCCCTGCCCTCTGCTTCCAGTGCTTTAGAAGATAAAGCAGCCTCTG
CCCCCGTTGTGGGCATTATCATGGGCAGCCAGTCAGACTTCGAAACCATGCGCCATGCAGACGCATTGCT
GACAGAGCTGGAAATTCCGCATGAAACCCTCATTGTTTCAGCAAATCGTACGCCAGACCGGTTGGCGGAT
TATGCGCGTACGGCAGCCGAACGCGGCCTGAATGTGATTATTGCTGGGGCCGGTGGAGCTGCACATCTGC
CGGGTATGTGTGCGGCATGGACACGCCTGCCCGTGCTGGGTGTTCCAGTAGAATCTCGCGCTCTTAAAGG
CATGGACAGCCTGCTTTCCATTGTGCAGATGCCCGGCGGCGTGCCTGTGGGCACTTTGGCTATTGGGGCA
TCCGGCGCCAAAAATGCCGCCTTGCTGGCCGCCTCCATTCTTGCACTGTATAACCCGGCCCTTGCCGCAC
GCCTTGAAACATGGCGCGCATTGCAGACGGCCTCTGTCCCCAACTCTCCCATTACCGAAGATAAATGAGA
ATTCGAGCTCCGTCGACAAGCTTGCGGCCGCACTCGAGCACCACCACCACCACCACTGAGATCCGGCTGC
TAACAAAGCCCGAAAGGAAGCTGAGTTGGCTGCTGCCACCGCTGAGCAATAACTAGCATAACCCCTTGGG
GCCTCTAAACGGGTCTTGAGGGGTTTTTTGCTGAAAGGAGGAACTATATCCGGAT
