>Addgene plasmid #71599 | pJK509 | addgene partial sequence | sequence record 134185 | T7 5'-TAATACGACTCACTATAGGG-3'
AATAATTTTGTTTAACTTTAAGAAGGAGATATACATATGATGAGCGAAACCGCCCCCCTGCCCTCTGCTT
CCAGTGCTTTAGAAGATAAAGCAGCCTCTGCCCCCGTTGTGGGCATTATCATGGGCAGCCAGTCAGACTT
CGAAACCATGCGCCATGCAGACGCATTGCTGACAGAGCTGGAAATTCCGCATGAAACCCTCATTGTTTCA
GCAAATCGTACGCCAGACCGGTTGGCGGATTATGCGCGTACGGCAGCCGAACGCGGCCTGAATGTGATTA
TTGCTGGGGCCGGTGGAGCTGCACATCTGCCGGGTATGTGTGCGGCATGGACACGCCTGCCCGTGCTGGG
TGTTCCAGTAGAATCTCGCGCTCTTAAAGGCATGGACAGCCTGCTTTCCATTGTGCAGATGCCCGGCGGC
GTGCCTGTGGGCACTTTGGCTATTGGGGCATCCGGCGCCAAAAATGCCGCCTTGCTGGCCGCCTCCATTC
TTGCACTGTATAACCCGGCCCTTGCCGCACGCCTTGAAACATGGCGCGCATTGCAGACGGCCTCTGTCCC
CAACTCTCCCATTACCGAAGATAAATGAGAATTCGAGCTCCGTCGACAAGCTTGCGGCCGCACTCGAGCA
CCACCACCACCACCACTGAGATCCGGCTGCTAACAAAGCCCGAAAGGAAGCTGAGTTGGCTGCTGCCACC
GCTGAGCAATAACTAGCATAACCCCTTGGGGCCTCTAAACGGGTCTTGAGGGGTTTTTTGCTGAAAGGAG
GAACTATATCCGGATTGGCGAATGGG
[124 nt withheld, positions 797-920]
C
[32 nt withheld, positions 922-953]
