>Addgene plasmid #71599 | pJK509 | addgene partial sequence | sequence record 134186 | T7term 5'-GCTAGTTATTGCTCAGCGG-3'
TTCCTTTCGGGCTTTGTTAGCAGCCGGATCTCAGTGGTGGTGGTGGTGGTGCTCGAGTGCGGCCGCAAGC
TTGTCGACGGAGCTCGAATTCTCATTTATCTTCGGTAATGGGAGAGTTGGGGACAGAGGCCGTCTGCAAT
GCGCGCCATGTTTCAAGGCGTGCGGCAAGGGCCGGGTTATACAGTGCAAGAATGGAGGCGGCCAGCAAGG
CGGCATTTTTGGCGCCGGATGCCCCAATAGCCAAAGTGCCCACAGGCACGCCGCCGGGCATCTGCACAAT
GGAAAGCAGGCTGTCCATGCCTTTAAGAGCGCGAGATTCTACTGGAACACCCAGCACGGGCAGGCGTGTC
CATGCCGCACACATACCCGGCAGATGTGCAGCTCCACCGGCCCCAGCAATAATCACATTCAGGCCGCGTT
CGGCTGCCGTACGCGCATAATCCGCCAACCGGTCTGGCGTACGATTTGCTGAAACAATGAGGGTTTCATG
CGGAATTTCCAGCTCTGTCAGCAATGCGTCTGCATGGCGCATGGTTTCGAAGTCTGACTGGCTGCCCATG
ATAATGCCCACAACGGGGGCAGAGGCTGCTTTATCTTCTAAAGCACTGGAAGCAGAGGGCAGGGGGGCGG
TTTCGCTCATCATATGTATATCTCCTTCTTAAAGTTAAACAAAATTATTTCTAGAGGGAAACCGTTGTGG
TCTCCCTATAGTGAGTCGTATTAATTTCGCGGGATCGAGATCTCGGGCAGCGTTGGGTCCTGGCCACGGG
TGCGCATGATCGTGCTCCTGTCGTTGAGGACCCGGCTAGGCTGGCGGGGTTGCCTTACTGGTTAGCAGAA
TGAATCACCGATACGCGAGCGAACGTGAAGCGACTGCTGCTGCAAAACGTCTGCGACCTGAGCAACAACA
TGAATGGTCTTCGGTTTCCGTGTTTCGTAAAGTCTGGAAACGCGGAAGTCAGCGCCCTGCACCATTATGT
TCCGGATCTGCATCGCAGGATGCTGCTGGCTACCCTGTGGAACACCTACATCTGTATTAACGAAGCGCTG
GCATTGACCCTGAGTGATTTTTCTCTGGTCCCC
